>Addgene plasmid #80163 | pMS1251 | depositor full sequence | sequence record 150737 | pMS1251 sequence 7470 bps
TGGCGAATGGG
[124 nt withheld, positions 12-135]
C
[91 nt withheld, positions 137-227]
A
[49 nt withheld, positions 229-277]
CCTTTGACGTTGGAGTCCACGTTCTTT
[37 nt withheld, positions 305-341]
ACCCTATCTCGGTCTATTCTTTTGATTTATAAGGGATTTTGCCGATTTCGGCCTATTGGTTAAAAAATGA
GCTGATTTAACAAAAATTTAACGCGAATTTTAACAAAATATTAACGTTTACAATTTCAGGTGGCACTTTT
CGGGGAAATGTGCGCGGAACCCCTATTTGTTTATTTTTCTAAATACATTCAAATATGTATCCGCTCATGA
ATTAATTCTTAGAAAAACTCATCGAGCATCAAATGAAACTGCAATTTATTCATATCAGGATTATCAATAC
CATATTTTTGAAAAAGCCGTTTCTGTAATGAAGGAGAAAACTCACCGAGGCAGTTCCATAGGATGGCAAG
ATCCTGGTATCGGTCTGCGATTCCGACTCGTCCAACATCAATACAACCTATTAATTTCCCCTCGTCAAAA
ATAAGGTTATCAAGTGAGAAATCACCATGAGTGACGACTGAATCCGGTGAGAATGGCAAAAGTTTATGCA
TTTCTTTCCAGACTTGTTCAACAGGCCAGCCATTACGCTCGTCATCAAAATCACTCGCATCAACCAAACC
GTTATTCATTCGTGATTGCGCCTGAGCGAGACGAAATACGCGATCGCTGTTAAAAGGACAATTACAAACA
GGAATCGAATGCAACCGGCGCAGGAACACTGCCAGCGCATCAACAATATTTTCACCTGAATCAGGATATT
CTTCTAATACCTGGAATGCTGTTTTCCCGGGGATCGCAGTGGTGAGTAACCATGCATCATCAGGAGTACG
GATAAAATGCTTGATGGTCGGAAGAGGCATAAATTCCGTCAGCCAGTTTAGTCTGACCATCTCATCTGTA
ACATCATTGGCAACGCTACCTTTGCCATGTTTCAGAAACAACTCTGGCGCATCGGGCTTCCCATACAATC
GATAGATTGTCGCACCTGATTGCCCGACATTATCGCGAGCCCATTTATACCCATATAAATCAGCATCCAT
GTTGGAATTTAATCGCGGCCTAGAGCAAGACGTTTCCCGTTGAATATGGCTCATAACACCCCTTGTATTA
CTGTTTATGTAAGCAGACAGTTTTATTGTTCATGACCAAAATCCCTTAACGTGAGTTTTCGTTCCACTGA
GCGTCAGACCCCGTAGAAAAGATCAAAGGATCTTCTTGAGATCCTTTTTTTCTGCGCGTAATCTGCTGCT
TGCAAACAAAAAAACCACCGCTACCAGCGGTGGTTTGTTTGCCGGATCAAGAGCTACCAACTCTTTTTCC
GAAGGTAACTGGCTTCAGCAGAGCGCAGATACCAAATACTGTCCTTCTAGTGTAGCCGTAGTTAGGCCAC
CACTTCAAGAACTCTGTAGCACCGCCTACATACCTCGCTCTGCTAATCCTGTTACCAGTGGCTGCTGCCA
GTGGCGATAAGTCGTGTCTTACCGGGTTGGACTCAAGACGATAGTTACCGGATAAGGCGCAGCGGTCGGG
CTGAACGGGGGGTTCGTGCACACAGCCCAGCTTGGAGCGAACGACCTACACCGAACTGAGATACCTACAG
CGTGAGCTATGAGAAAGCGCCACGCTTCCCGAAGGGAGAAAGGCGGACAGGTATCCGGTAAGCGGCAGGG
TCGGAACAGGAGAGCGCACGAGGGAGCTTCCAGGGGGAAACGCCTGGTATCTTTATAGTCCTGTCGGGTT
TCGCCACCTCTGACTTGAGCGTCGATTTTTGTGATGCTCGTCAGGGGGGCGGAGCCTATGGAAAAACGCC
AGCAACGCGGCCTTTTTACGGTTCCTGGCCTTTTGCTGGCCTTTTGCTCACATGTTCTTTCCTGCGTTAT
CCCCTGATTCTGTGGATAACCGTATTACCGCCTTTGAGTGAGCTGATACCGCTCGCCGCAGCCGAACGAC
CGAGCGCAGCGAGTCAGTGAGCGAGGAAGCGGAAGAGCGCCTGATGCGGTATTTTCTCCTTACGCATCTG
TGCGGTATTTCACACCGCATATATGGTGCACTCTCAGTACAATCTGCTCTGATGCCGCATAGTTAAGCCA
GTATACACTCCGCTATCGCTACGTGACTGGGTCATGGCTGCGCCCCGACACCCGCCAACACCCGCTGACG
CGCCCTGACGGGCTTGTCTGCTCCCGGCATCCGCTTACAGACAAGCTGTGACCGTCTCCGGGAGCTGCAT
GTGTCAGAGGTTTTCACCGTCATCACCGAAACGCGCGAGGCAGCTGCGGTAAAGCTCATCAGCGTGGTCG
TGAAGCGATTCACAGATGTCTGCCTGTTCATCCGCGTCCAGCTCGTTGAGTTTCTCCAGAAGCGTTAATG
TCTGGCTTCTGATAAAGCGGGCCATGTTAAGGGCGGTTTTTTCCTGTTTGGTCACTGATGCCTCCGTGTA
AGGGGGATTTCTGTTCATGGGGGTAATGATACCGATGAAACGAGAGAGGATGCTCACGATACGGGTTACT
GATGATGAACATGCCCGGTTACTGGAACGTTGTGAGGGTAAACAACTGGCGGTATGGATGCGGCGGGACC
AGAGAAAAATCACTCAGGGTCAATGCCAGCGCTTCGTTAATACAGATGTAGGTGTTCCACAGGGTAGCCA
GCAGCATCCTGCGATGCAGATCCGGAACATAATGGTGCAGGGCGCTGACTTCCGCGTTTCCAGACTTTAC
GAAACACGGAAACCGAAGACCATTCATGTTGTTGCTCAGGTCGCAGACGTTTTGCAGCAGCAGTCGCTTC
ACGTTCGCTCGCGTATCGGTGATTCATTCTGCTAACCAGTAAGGCAACCCCGCCAGCCTAGCCGGGTCCT
CAACGACAGGAGCACGATCATGCGCACCCGTGGGGCCGCCATGCCGGCGATAATGGCCTGCTTCTCGCCG
AAACGTTTGGTGGCGGGACCAGTGACGAAGGCTTGAGCGAGGGCGTGCAAGATTCCGAATACCGCAAGCG
ACAGGCCGATCATCGTCGCGCTCCAGCGAAAGCGGTCCTCGCCGAAAATGACCCAGAGCGCTGCCGGCAC
CTGTCCTACGAGTTGCATGATAAAGAAGACAGTCATAAGTGCGGCGACGATAGTCATGCCCCGCGCCCAC
CGGAAGGAGCTGACTGGGTTGAAGGCTCTCAAGGGCATCGGTCGAGATCCCGGTGCCTAATGAGTGAGCT
AACTTACATTAATTGCGTTGCGCTCACTGCCCGCTTTCCAGTCGGGAAACCTGTCGTGCCAGCTGCATTA
ATGAATCGGCCAACGCGCGGGGAGAGGCGGTTTGCGTATTGGGTGCCAGGGTGGTTTTTCTTTTCACCAG
TGAGACGGGCAACAGCTGATTGCCCTTCACCGCCTGGCCCTGAGAGAGTTGCAGCAAGCGGTCCACGCTG
GTTTGCCCCAGCAGGCGAAAATCCTGTTTGATGGTGGTTAACGGCGGGATATAACATGAGCTGTCTTCGG
TATCGTCGTATCCCACTACCGAGATGTCCGCACCAACGCGCAGCCCGGACTCGGTAATGGCGCGCATTGC
GCCCAGCGCCATCTGATCGTTGGCAACCAGCATCGCAGTGGGAACGATGCCCTCATTCAGCATTTGCATG
GTTTGTTGAAAACCGGACATGGCACTCCAGTCGCCTTCCCGTTCCGCTATCGGCTGAATTTGATTGCGAG
TGAGATATTTATGCCAGCCAGCCAGACGCAGACGCGCCGAGACAGAACTTAATGGGCCCGCTAACAGCGC
GATTTGCTGGTGACCCAATGCGACCAGATGCTCCACGCCCAGTCGCGTACCGTCTTCATGGGAGAAAATA
ATACTGTTGATGGGTGTCTGGTCAGAGACATCAAGAAATAACGCCGGAACATTAGTGCAGGCAGCTTCCA
CAGCAATGGCATCCTGGTCATCCAGCGGATAGTTAATGATCAGCCCACTGACGCGTTGCGCGAGAAGATT
GTGCACCGCCGCTTTACAGGCTTCGACGCCGCTTCGTTCTACCATCGACACCACCACGCTGGCACCCAGT
TGATCGGCGCGAGATTTAATCGCCGCGACAATTTGCGACGGCGCGTGCAGGGCCAGACTGGAGGTGGCAA
CGCCAATCAGCAACGACTGTTTGCCCGCCAGTTGTTGTGCCACGCGGTTGGGAATGTAATTCAGCTCCGC
CATCGCCGCTTCCACTTTTTCCCGCGTTTTCGCAGAAACGTGGCTGGCCTGGTTCACCACGCGGGAAACG
GTCTGATAAGAGACACCGGCATACTCTGCGACATCGTATAACGTTACTGGTTTCACATTCACCACCCTGA
ATTGACTCTCTTCCGGGCGCTATCATGCCATACCGCGAAAGGTTTTGCGCCATTCGATGGTGTCCGGGAT
CTCGACGCTCTCCCTTATGCGACTCCTGCATTAGGAAGCAGCCCAGTAGTAGGTTGAGGCCGTTGAGCAC
CGCCGCCGCAAGGAATGGTGCATGCAAGGAGATGGAGCCCAACAGTCCCCCGGCCACGGGGCCTGCCACC
ATACCCACGCCGAAACAAGCGCTCATGAGCCCGAAGTGGCGAGCCCGATCTTCCCCATCGGTGATGTCGG
CGATATAGGAGCCAGCAACCGCACCTGTGGAGCCGGTGATGCCGGCCACGATGCGTCCGGCGTAGAGGAT
CGAGATCGATCTCGATCCCGCGAAATTAATACGACTCACTATAGGGGAATTGTGAGCGGATAACAATTCC
CCTCTAGAAATAATTTTGTTTAACTTTAAGGAAGGAGATATACATATGGGCAGCAGTCATCATCATCATC
ATCACAGCAGCGGCCTGGTGCCGCGCGGCAGCGCTAGCATGTCGGACTCAGAAGTCAATCAAGAAGCTAA
GCCAGAGGTCAAGCCAGAAGTCAAGCCTGAGACTCACATCAATTTAAAGGTGTCCGATGGATCTTCAGAG
ATCTTCTTCAAGATCAAAAAGACCACTCCTTTAAGAAGGCTGATGGAAGCGTTCGCTAAAAGACAGGGTA
AGGAAATGGACTCCTTAAGATTCTTGTACGACGGTATTAGAATTCAAGCTGATCAGACCCCTGAAGATTT
GGACATGGAGGATAACGATATTATTGAGGCTCACAGAGAACAGATTGGCGGCATGGCACCACTGTGCACA
CCATCGCGGTCTGGAATGGATACCTATAAGCTGGTGATTGTTCTGAATGGCACGACCTTTACCTACACGA
CGGAAGCAGTTGATGCGGCGACGGCGGAAAAAGTGTTTAAGCAGTATGCGAACGATAATGGTGTTGACGG
CGAATGGACCTACGCAGATGCTACCAAAACGTTCACCGTGACGGAACGTAGTATGGACACGTACAAGCTG
GTTATCGTTCTGAACGGCACCACGTTTACCTACACCACGGAAGCAGTGGATGCAGCAACGGCAGAAAAGG
TTTTCAAGCAATACGCAAACGATAATGGTGTCGATGGTGAATGGACCTACGCGGATGCCACCAAAACGTT
TACCGTTACGGAACGTAGCGGCGATATCCCGCGGGGATCCATGGACACGTATAAACTGGTCATTGTGCTG
AATGGCACCACCTTCACGTACACCACGGAAGCAGTCGATGCAGCTACGGCTGAAAAAGTGTTCAAGCAGT
ATGCAAACGATAATGGTGTGGATGGCGAGTGGACCTACGCAGACGCCACCAAAACGTTCACGGTGACGGA
ACGTAGCATGGACACCTATAAACTGGTTATCGTCCTGAATGGCACCACCTTTACGTATACGACCGAAGCC
GTTGATGCAGCAACCGCAGAAAAAGTCTTCAAGCAATATGCCAACGATAATGGTGTGGACGGCGAATGGA
CCTACGCCGACGCCACCAAGACCTTTACCGTGACCGAACGCTCGTCTGGACTGTGCACACCATCGCGGTC
TTGAGAGCTCGGCGCGCCTGCAGGTCGACAAGCTTGCGGCCGCATAATGCTTAAGTCGAACAGAAAGTAA
TCGTATTGTACACGGCCGCATAATCGAAATTAATACGACTCACTATAGGGGAATTGTGAGCGGATAACAA
TTCCCCATCTTAGTATATTAGTTAAGTATAAGAAGGAGATATAGATATGCTGACCGAGTTGGTTGACCTG
CCCGGCGGATCGTTCCGCATGGGCTCGACGCGCTTCTACCCCGAAGAAGCGCCGATTCATACCGTGACCG
TGCGCGCCTTTGCGGTAGAGCGACACCCGGTGACCAACGCGCAATTTGCCGAATTCGTCTCCGCGACAGG
CTATGTGACGGTTGCAGAACAACCCCTTGACCCCGGGCTCTACCCAGGAGTGGACGCAGCAGACCTGTGT
CCCGGTGCGATGGTGTTTTGTCCGACGGCCGGGCCGGTCGACCTGCGTGACTGGCGGCAATGGTGGGACT
GGGTACCTGGCGCCTGCTGGCGCCATCCGTTTGGCCGGGACAGCGATATAGCCGACCGAGCCGGCCACCC
GGTCGTACAGGTGGCCTATCCGGACGCCGTGGCCTACGCACGATGGGCTGGTCGACGCCTACCGACCGAG
GCCGAGTGGGAGTACGCGGCCCGTGGCGGAACCACGGCAACCTATGCGTGGGGCGACCAGGAGAAGCCGG
GGGGCATGCTCATGGCGAACACCTGGCAGGGCCGGTTTCCTTACCGCAACGACGGTGCATTGGGCTGGGT
GGGAACCTCCCCGGTGGGCAGGTTTCCGGCCAACGGGTTTGGCTTGCTCGACATGATCGGAAACGTTTGG
GAGTGGACCACCACCGAGTTCTATCCACACCATCGCATCGATCCACCCTCGACGGCCTGCTGCGCACCGG
TCAAGCTCGCTACAGCCGCCGACCCGACGATCAGCCAGACCCTCAAGGGCGGCTCGCACCTGTGCGCGCC
GGAGTACTGCCACCGCTACCGCCCGGCGGCGCGCTCGCCGCAGTCGCAGGACACCGCGACCACCCATATC
GGGTTCCGGTGCGTGGCCGACCCGGTGTCCGGGTAGCTCGAGCACCACCACCACCACCACTGAGATCCGG
CTGCTAACAAAGCCCGAAAGGAAGCTGAGTTGGCTGCTGCCACCGCTGAGCAATAACTAGCATAACCCCT
TGGGGCCTCTAAACGGGTCTTGAGGGGTTTTTTGCTGAAAGGAGGAACTATATCCGGAT
Features (pLannotate 1.2.2; 24 found; start..end, strand, type, name):
     12..467     +  rep_origin     f1 ori (sequence partly withheld): f1 bacteriophage origin of replication; arrow indicates direction of (+) strand synthesis
    494..551     +  promoter       AmpR promoter (fragment): bla
    560..1375    -  CDS            KanR: aminoglycoside phosphotransferase; aph(3')-Ia; confers resistance to kanamycin in bacteria or G418 (Geneticin®) in eukaryotes
   1497..2085    +  rep_origin     ori: high-copy-number ColE1/pMB1/pBR322/pUC origin of replication
   2271..2413    -  misc_feature   bom: basis of mobility region from pBR322
   2515..2706    -  CDS            rop: Rop protein, which maintains plasmids at low copy number; rop
   2723..3103    +  CDS            YPB1_ECOLX: Protein predicted: Swiss-Prot protein existence level 4. From Escherichia coli.
   3175..3466    -  CDS            TcR (fragment): tetracycline efflux protein; tet; confers resistance to tetracycline
   3481..3502    -  protein_bind   CAP binding site: CAP binding activates transcription in the presence of cAMP. E. coli catabolite activator protein
   3515..4597    -  CDS            lacI: lac repressor; lacI; The lac repressor binds to the lac operator to inhibit transcription in E. coli. This inhibition can be relieved by adding lactose or isopropyl-β-D-thiogalactopyranoside (IPTG).
   4598..4675    -  promoter       lacI promoter: lacI
   4683..4962    -  CDS            TcR (fragment): tetracycline efflux protein; tet; confers resistance to tetracycline
   4988..5006    +  promoter       T7 promoter: promoter for bacteriophage T7 RNA polymerase
   5007..5031    +  protein_bind   lac operator: The lac repressor binds to the lac operator to inhibit transcription in E. coli. This inhibition can be relieved by adding lactose or isopropyl-β-D-thiogalactopyranoside (IPTG). lac repressor encoded by lacI
   5089..5105    +  CDS            capTEV™ (fragment): composite tag for in vivo biotinylation, TEV protease cleavage, and 6xHis tagging
   5116..5133    +  CDS            thrombin site: thrombin recognition and cleavage site
   5140..5429    +  CDS            SUMO (fragment): cleavable ubiquitin-like protein tag; S. cerevisiae SMT3 (truncated)
   5647..6189    +  CDS            spg (fragment): SPG2_STRSG - Experimental evidence at protein level: Swiss-Prot protein existence level 1. From Streptococcus sp. group G.
   6322..6340    +  promoter       T7 promoter: promoter for bacteriophage T7 RNA polymerase
   6341..6365    +  protein_bind   lac operator: The lac repressor binds to the lac operator to inhibit transcription in E. coli. This inhibition can be relieved by adding lactose or isopropyl-β-D-thiogalactopyranoside (IPTG). lac repressor encoded by lacI
   6408..7304    +  CDS            FGE_MYCTU: Experimental evidence at protein level: Swiss-Prot protein existence level 1. Oxidase that catalyzes the conversion of cysteine to 3- oxoalanine on target proteins. 3-oxoalanine modification, which is also named formylglycine (fGly), occurs in the maturation of arylsulfatases and some alkaline phosphatases that use the hydrated form of 3- oxoalanine as a catalytic nucleophile. From Mycobacterium tuberculosis (strain ATCC 25618 / H37Rv).
   7314..7331    +  CDS            9xHis (fragment): 9xHis affinity tag
   7341..7390    +  CDS            SET1 (fragment): solubility-enhancement tag derived from T7 phage gene 10B
   7398..7445    +  terminator     T7 terminator: transcription terminator for bacteriophage T7 RNA polymerase
