[The description below was written by a language model from this plasmid's Addgene catalogue record and pLannotate feature annotations shown in this document.]
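Description:
pMS1251 is a bacterial co-expression plasmid with two T7-driven cassettes in a Duet-style arrangement. The purpose line calls it a pET-Duet, while the backbone field lists a modified pET-32 Xa/LIC that carries a His-SUMO fusion system and has had its ampicillin marker exchanged for kanamycin. Consistent with this, the 7,470 bp sequence carries a KanR (aph(3')-Ia) gene next to a leftover fragment of the AmpR promoter. It also has a ColE1/pBR322-type origin with the bom region and rop, which fits the recorded low copy number, along with an f1 origin and short remnants of a tetracycline resistance gene. A lacI gene with its own promoter supplies repressor for the lac operators placed just downstream of each T7 promoter, so both cassettes are IPTG-inducible in a host that provides T7 RNA polymerase.

The first cassette encodes the recorded insert, HisSUMO-Ald-4xNuG2-Ald. It consists of an N-terminal His tag, a thrombin site and a yeast SMT3-derived SUMO tag, followed by four tandem repeats of NuG2. The annotation picks these repeats up as similar to streptococcal protein G (spg). The polyprotein is flanked at both ends by aldehyde-tag ("Ald") motifs, which are not annotated separately in the feature table. The second cassette expresses Mycobacterium tuberculosis formylglycine generating enzyme, followed by a short His-tag fragment and then the T7 terminator. This enzyme oxidises a cysteine in target proteins to formylglycine, so co-expression should install a reactive aldehyde at each end of the NuG2 polyprotein as it is made. According to the associated publication title, the construct supports efficient site-specific bioconjugation for mechanical characterisation of proteins.
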