Addgene plasmid #80163: pMS1251
Purpose: pET-Duet for bacterial expression of Ald-NuG2(4x)-Ald and co-expression of Mycobacterium tuberculosis Formylglycine Generating Enzyme
Depositing lab: Marcelo Sousa. Depositing organization: University of Colorado, Boulder. Publication: Rapid Characterization of a Mechanically Labile alpha-helical Protein Enabled by Efficient Site-Specific Bioconjugation. Walder R, LeBlanc MA, Van Patten WJ, Edwards D, Greenberg JA, Adhikari A, Okoniewski SR, Sullan RMA, Rabuka D, Sousa MC, Perkins TT. J Am Chem Soc. 2017 Jul 5. doi: 10.1021/jacs.7b02958. PubMed 28677396.
Backbone
  Vector backbone: pET-32 Xa/LIC
  Backbone manufacturer: EMD Millipore
  Backbone size w/o insert (bp): 6250
  Total vector size (bp): 7470
  Modifications to backbone: The backbone was initially modified as described in Lee, C.-D. et al. An improved SUMO fusion protein system for effective production of native proteins. Protein Sci. Publ. Protein Soc. 17, 1241–1248 (2008). We then switched the Ampicillin resistance to Kanamycin.
Growth in bacteria
  Bacterial resistance: Kanamycin, 50 μg/mL
  Growth temperature: 37°C
  Growth strain: DH5alpha
  Copy number: Low Copy
Gene/Insert
  Gene/Insert name: HisSUMO-Ald-4xNuG2-Ald
  Species: Synthetic
  Insert size (bp): 1149
  Promoter: T7
  Tag / fusion protein: HisSUMO (N terminal on insert)
  Cloning method: Restriction Enzyme; 5′ cloning site SfoI (unknown if destroyed); 3′ cloning site SacI (unknown if destroyed)
  Sequencing primers: 5′ taatacgactcactatagg; 3′ GATTATGCGGCCGTGTACAA
Resource information
  A portion of this plasmid was derived from a plasmid made by: The vector backbone containing the His-SUMO tag was obtained from Dr. Wang of the Institute of Molecular Biology, Academia Sinica, Taipei, Taiwan. (IMB, AS).
Terms and licenses: Academic/Nonprofit Terms; Industry Terms: Not Available to Industry
How to cite: pMS1251 was a gift from Marcelo Sousa (Addgene plasmid # 80163 ; http://n2t.net/addgene:80163 ; RRID:Addgene_80163)
