>Addgene plasmid #80163 | pMS1251 | addgene partial sequence | sequence record 153006 | LacI-R 5'-GGCATACTCTGCGACATCGT-3'
ATTCACCACCCTGAATTGACTCTCTTCCGGGCGCTATCATGCCATACCGCGAAAGGTTTTGCGCCATTCG
ATGGTGTCCGGGATCTCGACGCTCTCCCTTATGCGACTCCTGCATTAGGAAGCAGCCCAGTAGTAGGTTG
AGGCCGTTGAGCACCGCCGCCGCAAGGAATGGTGCATGCAAGGAGATGGAGCCCAACAGTCCCCCGGCCA
CGGGGCCTGCCACCATACCCACGCCGAAACAAGCGCTCATGAGCCCGAAGTGGCGAGCCCGATCTTCCCC
ATCGGTGATGTCGGCGATATAGGAGCCAGCAACCGCACCTGTGGAGCCGGTGATGCCGGCCACGATGCGT
CCGGCGTAGAGGATCGAGATCGATCTCGATCCCGCGAAATTAATACGACTCACTATAGGGGAATTGTGAG
CGGATAACAATTCCCCTCTAGAAATAATTTTGTTTAACTTTAAGAAGGAGATATACATATGGGCAGCAGT
CATCATCATCATCATCACAGCAGCGGCCTGGTGCCGCGCGGCAGCGCTAGCATGTCGGACTCAGAAGTCA
ATCAAGAAGCTAAGCCAGAGGTCAAGCCAGAAGTCAAGCCTGAGACTCACATCAATTTAAAGGTGTCCGA
TGGATCTTCAGAGATCTTCTTCAAGATCAAAAAGACCACTCCTTTAAGAAGGCTGATGGAAGCGTTCGCT
AAAAGACAGGGTAAGGAAATGGACTCCTTAAGATTCTTGTACGACGGTATTAGAATTCAAGCTGATCAGA
CCCCTGAAGATTTGGACATGGAGGATAACGATATTATTGAGGCTCACAGAGAACAGATTGGCGGCATGGC
ACCACTGTGCACACCATCGCGGTCTGGAATGGATACCTATAAGCTGGTGATTGTTCTGAATGGCACGACC
TTTACCTACACGACGGAAGCAGTTGATGCGGCGACGGCGGAAAAAGTGTTTAAGCAGTATGCGAACGATA
ATGGTGTTGACGGCGAATGGACCTACGCAGATGCTACCAAAACGTTCACCGTGACGGAACGTAGTATGGA
CACGTACA
