>Addgene plasmid #80163 | pMS1251 | addgene partial sequence | sequence record 153007 | T7term 5'-GCTAGTTATTGCTCAGCGG-3'
GCTTCCTTTCGGGCTTTGTTAGCAGCCGGATCTCAGTGGTGGTGGTGGTGGTGCTCGAGCTACCCGGACA
CCGGGTCGGCCACGCACCGGAACCCGATATGGGTGGTCGCGGTGTCCTGCGACTGCGGCGAGCGCGCCGC
CGGGCGGTAGCGGTGGCAGTACTCCGGCGCGCACAGGTGCGAGCCGCCCTTGAGGGTCTGGCTGATCGTC
GGGTCGGCGGCTGTAGCGAGCTTGACCGGTGCGCAGCAGGCCGTCGAGGGTGGATCGATGCGATGGTGTG
GATAGAACTCGGTGGTGGTCCACTCCCAAACGTTTCCGATCATGTCGAGCAAGCCAAACCCGTTGGCCGG
AAACCTGCCCACCGGGGAGGTTCCCACCCAGCCCAATGCACCGTCGTTGCGGTAAGGAAACCGGCCCTGC
CAGGTGTTCGCCATGAGCATGCCCCCCGGCTTCTCCTGGTCGCCCCACGCATAGGTTGCCGTGGTTCCGC
CACGGGCCGCGTACTCCCACTCGGCCTCGGTCGGTAGGCGTCGACCAGCCCATCGTGCGTAGGCCACGGC
GTCCGGATAGGCCACCTGTACGACCGGGTGGCCGGCTCGGTCGGCGATATCGCTGTCCCGGCCAAACGGA
TGGCGCCAGCAGGCGCCAGGTACCCAGTCCCACCATTGCCGCCAGTCACGCAGGTCGACCGGCCCGGCCG
TCGGACAAAACACCATCGCACCGGGACACAGGTCTGCTGCGTCCACTCCTGGGTAGAGCCCGGGGTCAAG
GGGTTGTTCTGCAACCGTCACATAGCCTGTCGCGGAGACGAATTCGGCAAATTGCGCGTTGGTCACCGGG
TGTCGCTCTACCGCAAAGGCGCGCACGGTCACGGTATGAATCGGCGCTTCTTCGGGGTAGAAGCGCGTCG
AGCCCATGCGGAACGATCCGCCGGGCAGGTCAACCAACTCGGTCAGCATATCTATATCTCCTTCTTATAC
TTAACTA
