>Addgene plasmid #80163 | pMS1251 | addgene partial sequence | sequence record 154202 | DuetUP2 5'-GATTATGCGGCCGTGTACAA-3'
TTAAGCATTATGCGGCCGCAAGCTTGTCGACCTGCAGGCGCGCCGAGCTCTCAAGACCGCGATGGTGTGC
ACAGTCCAGACGAGCGTTCGGTCACGGTAAAGGTCTTGGTGGCGTCGGCGTAGGTCCATTCGCCGTCCAC
ACCATTATCGTTGGCATATTGCTTGAAGACTTTTTCTGCGGTTGCTGCATCAACGGCTTCGGTCGTATAC
GTAAAGGTGGTGCCATTCAGGACGATAACCAGTTTATAGGTGTCCATGCTACGTTCCGTCACCGTGAACG
TTTTGGTGGCGTCTGCGTAGGTCCACTCGCCATCCACACCATTATCGTTTGCATACTGCTTGAACACTTT
TTCAGCCGTAGCTGCATCGACTGCTTCCGTGGTGTACGTGAAGGTGGTGCCATTCAGCACAATGACCAGT
TTATACGTGTCCATGGATCCCCGCGGGATATCGCCGCTACGTTCCGTAACGGTAAACGTTTTGGTGGCAT
CCGCGTAGGTCCATTCACCATCGACACCATTATCGTTTGCGTATTGCTTGAAAACCTTTTCTGCCGTTGC
TGCATCCACTGCTTCCGTGGTGTAGGTAAACGTGGTGCCGTTCAGAACGATAACCAGCTTGTACGTGTCC
ATACTACGTTCCGTCACGGTGAACGTTTTGGTAGCATCTGCGTAGGTCCATTCGCCGTCAACACCATTAT
CGTTCGCATACTGCTTAAACACTTTTTCCGCCGTCGCCGCATCAACTGCTTCCGTCGTGTAGGTAAAGGT
CGTGCCATTCAGAACAATCACCAGCTTATAGGTATCCATTCCAGACCGCGATGGTGTGCACAGTGGTGCC
ATGCCGCCAATCTGTTCTCTGTGAGCCTCAATAATATCGTTATCCTCCATGTCCAAATCTTCAGGGGTCT
GATCAGCTTGAATTCTAATACCGTCGTACAAGAATCTTAAGGAGTCCATTTCCTTACCCTGTCTTTTAGC
GAACGCTTCCATCAGCCTTCTTAAAGGAGTGGTCTTTT
